>Addgene plasmid #32927 | pMXs-Lhx3 | addgene partial sequence | sequence record 39835 | pMX-S1811 (GACGGCATCGCAGCTTGGATACAC)
GGGGTGGACCATCCTCTAGACTGCCGGATCTAGCTAGTTAATCACAAGTTTGTACAAAAAAGCAGGCTCC
GCGGCCGCCCCCTTCGCGCCCACCCTTGGGGACAAGTTTGTACAAAAAAGCAGGCTTGACCCAGGGGAAG
TTCAGGGTCGGAGGGCGGCAGCACCAGGCACCTGGCCCCATGGAAGCTCGCGGGGAGCTGGACCCGTCCC
GGGAATCCGCGGGCGGAGACCTGCTGCTGGCGTTGTTGGCGCGAAGGGCTGACCTGCGCCGAGAGATCCC
GATGTGTGCAGGCTGTGACCAGCACATCTTGGACCGTTTCATCCTTAAGGCTCTGGACCGACATTGGCAC
AGCAAGTGTCTCAAGTGCAGTGACTGCCACGTCCCTCTGGCTGAGCGCTGCTTCAGCCGCGGGGAGAGCG
TCTACTGCAAAGACGACTTCTTTAAGCGCTTCGGGACCAAGTGCGCCGCATGCCAGCTGGGCATCCCGCC
CACGCAGGTGGTGCGCCGCGCCCAGGACTTCGTGTACCACCTGCATTGCTTCGCCTGCGTGGTCTGCAAG
CGGCAGCTGGCCACGGGCGACGAGTTCTACCTCATGGAAGACAGCCGGCTGGTGTGCAAGGCGGACTACG
AAACAGCCAAGCAGCGAGAAGCCGAGGCCACAGCCAAGCGGCCGCGCACCACCATCACCGCCAAGCAGCT
GGAGACGCTGAAGAGCGCCTACAACACTTCGCCCAAGCCGGCGCGCCACGTGCGCGAGCAGCTCTCCTCC
GAGACCGGCCTGGACATGCGAGTGGTGCAGGTGTGGTTCCAGAATCGCCGGGCTAAGGAAAAGAGACTGA
AGAAAGACGCTGGCCGGCAGCGCTGGGGACAGTATTTCCGCAATATGAAGCGCTCCCGCGGCAGTTCCAA
GTCCGACAAGGACA
