[The description below was written by a language model from this plasmid's Addgene catalogue record.]
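Description:
pMXs-Lhx3 is a retroviral mammalian expression plasmid built on the pMXs backbone (about 4.8 kb without insert), a Moloney murine leukemia virus-derived vector family commonly used for stable gene delivery into dividing mammalian cells. In bacteria it is maintained under ampicillin selection; the record lists a recombination-deficient strain as the propagation host, a common choice for plasmids with repeated LTR sequences. The copy number is not recorded. No feature table is provided, so the origin of replication, packaging signal and any mammalian selection marker are not documented here.

The payload is the mouse Lhx3 coding sequence, encoding a LIM-homeodomain transcription factor (also known as Lim3 or P-LIM), which was introduced by Gateway recombination cloning. Expression is driven by the 5' LTR, which serves as the promoter both for producing the packageable viral genomic transcript in packaging cells and for transcribing the insert once the provirus has integrated into the target cell genome. The record lists no epitope tags, reporters or fusion partners, and the insert size is not stated.

The associated publication concerns the conversion of mouse and human fibroblasts into functional spinal motor neurons, so the construct appears intended for retroviral overexpression of Lhx3 as a transcription factor in direct lineage reprogramming experiments. More generally, it can be used wherever stable, LTR-driven expression of mouse Lhx3 in transduced mammalian cells is needed. Distribution is limited to academic and nonprofit users.
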