Addgene plasmid #32927: pMXs-Lhx3
Depositing lab: Kevin Eggan. Depositing organization: Harvard University. Publication: Conversion of mouse and human fibroblasts into functional spinal motor neurons. Son EY, Ichida JK, Wainger BJ, Toma JS, Rafuse VF, Woolf CJ, Eggan K. Cell Stem Cell. 2011 Sep 2;9(3):205-18. 10.1016/j.stem.2011.07.014 PubMed 21852222.
Backbone
  Vector backbone: pMXs
  Backbone size w/o insert (bp): 4800
  Vector type: Mammalian Expression, Retroviral
Growth in bacteria
  Bacterial resistance: Ampicillin, 100 μg/mL
  Growth temperature: 37°C
  Growth strain: Stbl3
  Copy number: Unknown
Gene/Insert
  Gene/Insert name: Lhx3
  Species: M. musculus (mouse)
  Entrez Gene: Lhx3 (a.k.a. Lim3, P-LIM, mLIM3, mLim-3)
  Promoter: 5'LTR
  Cloning method: Gateway Cloning
  Sequencing primers: 5′ pLXSN 5'
Terms and licenses: Academic/Nonprofit Terms; Industry Terms: Not Available to Industry
How to cite: pMXs-Lhx3 was a gift from Kevin Eggan (Addgene plasmid # 32927 ; http://n2t.net/addgene:32927 ; RRID:Addgene_32927)
